Addgene plasmid #40857: pNH6
Depositing lab: Adam Bogdanove. Depositing organization: Iowa State University Research Foundation. Publication: Efficient design and assembly of custom TALEN and other TAL effector-based constructs for DNA targeting. Cermak T, Doyle EL, Christian M, Wang L, Zhang Y, Schmidt C, Baller JA, Somia NV, Bogdanove AJ, Voytas DF. Nucleic Acids Res. 2011 Jul;39(12):e82. doi: 10.1093/nar/gkr218 PubMed 21493687.
Backbone
  Vector backbone: pTC14
  Backbone size w/o insert (bp): 3013
  Total vector size (bp): 3112
Growth in bacteria
  Bacterial resistance: Tetracycline, 10 μg/mL
  Growth temperature: 37°C
  Growth strain: DH5alpha
  Growth instructions: DH5a/LB+antibiotics
  Copy number: High Copy
Gene/Insert
  Gene/Insert name: repeat NH6
  Species: Xanthomonas oryzae
  Insert size (bp): 99
  Cloning method: Restriction Enzyme; 5′ cloning site XbaI (not destroyed); 3′ cloning site XhoI (not destroyed)
  Sequencing primers: 5′ pTC14_F2 (caagcctgattgggagaaaa)
Terms and licenses: Academic/Nonprofit Terms; Industry Terms: Not Available to Industry
How to cite: pNH6 was a gift from Adam Bogdanove (Addgene plasmid # 40857 ; http://n2t.net/addgene:40857 ; RRID:Addgene_40857)
