[The description below was written by a language model from this plasmid's Addgene catalogue record and pLannotate feature annotations shown in this document.]
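Description:
pNH6 is a small (about 3.1 kb) bacterial cloning plasmid that serves as a module vector for building custom TAL effector arrays. It is built on the pTC14 backbone (about 3.0 kb) and carries a single 99 bp insert, "repeat NH6", derived from Xanthomonas oryzae and cloned between XbaI and XhoI sites, both of which remain intact. The name suggests one TAL effector repeat carrying the NH repeat-variable diresidue, prepared for the sixth position of an ordered assembly, although the record does not spell this out. The associated publication describes a system for efficient design and assembly of TALENs and other TAL effector-based DNA-targeting constructs, in which libraries of single-repeat plasmids like this one are combined into arrays of chosen sequence specificity.

The plasmid is maintained in E. coli at high copy from a ColE1/pUC-type origin and is selected with tetracycline, with the tet promoter driving the TcR efflux protein gene. The automated annotation did not label the repeat insert itself, which is unsurprising for so short a segment, so its exact position is not given in the feature table. The remaining annotated features are short remnants and minor backbone elements: fragments of lacI, an RSF origin and a kanamycin resistance gene, none expected to be functional, plus a T7 promoter and rrnB T1 and T2 transcription terminators. No eukaryotic promoter, tag or reporter is recorded, consistent with pNH6 being a source of a repeat module for downstream assembly, not an expression construct.
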