Features (pLannotate 1.2.2; 10 found; start..end, strand, type, name):
      1..54      -  CDS            lacI (fragment): lac repressor; lacI; The lac repressor binds to the lac operator to inhibit transcription in E. coli. This inhibition can be relieved by adding lactose or isopropyl-β-D-thiogalactopyranoside (IPTG).
     56..180     -  rep_origin     RSF ori (fragment): Plasmids containing the RSF 1030 origin of replication can be propagated in E. coli cells that contain additional plasmids with compatible origins.
    196..224     +  promoter       tet promoter: E. coli promoter for tetracycline efflux protein gene
    272..1462    +  CDS            TcR: tetracycline efflux protein; tet; confers resistance to tetracycline
   1560..1634    +  CDS            KanR (fragment): aminoglycoside phosphotransferase; aphA-3; confers resistance to kanamycin
   1637..1655    -  promoter       T7 promoter: promoter for bacteriophage T7 RNA polymerase
   1961..2549    +  rep_origin     ori: high-copy-number ColE1/pMB1/pBR322/pUC origin of replication
   2732..2824    +  CDS            lacI (fragment): lac repressor; lacI; The lac repressor binds to the lac operator to inhibit transcription in E. coli. This inhibition can be relieved by adding lactose or isopropyl-β-D-thiogalactopyranoside (IPTG).
   2879..2906    -  terminator     rrnB T2 terminator: transcription terminator T2 from the E. coli rrnB gene
   3038..3081    +  terminator     rrnB T1 terminator: Escherichia coli rrnB; transcription terminator T1 from the E. coli rrnB gene
>Addgene plasmid #40857 | pNH6 | depositor full sequence | sequence record 54233 | pNH6 sequence 3112 bps
CTGCATTAATGAATCGGCCAACGCGCGGGGAGAGGCGGTTTGCGTATTGGGCGCTCTTCCGCTTCCTCGC
TCACTGACTCGCTGCGCTCGGTCGTTCGGCTGCGGCGAGCGGTATCAGCTCACTCAAAGGCGGTAATACG
GTTATCCACAGAATCAGGGGATAACGCAGGAAAGAACATGAATTAATTCTCATGTTTGACAGCTTATCAT
CGATTAGCTTTAATGCGGTAGTTTATCACAGTTAAATTGCTAACGCAGTCAGGCACCGTGTATGAAATCT
AACAATGCGCTCATCGTCATCCTCGGCACCGTCACCCTGGATGCTGTAGGCATAGGCTTGGTTATGCCGG
TACTGCCGGGCCTCTTGCGGGATATCGTCCATTCCGACAGCATCGCCAGTCACTATGGCGTGCTGCTAGC
GCTATATGCGTTGATGCAATTTCTATGCGCACCCGTTCTCGGAGCACTGTCCGACCGCTTTGGCCGCCGC
CCAGTCCTGCTCGCTTCGCTACTTGGAGCCACTATCGACTACGCGATCATGGCGACCACACCCGTCCTGT
GGATTCTCTACGCCGGACGCATCGTGGCCGGCATCACCGGCGCCACAGGTGCGGTTGCTGGCGCCTATAT
CGCCGACATCACCGATGGGGAAGATCGGGCTCGCCACTTCGGGCTCATGAGCGCTTGTTTCGGCGTGGGT
ATGGTGGCAGGCCCCGTGGCCGGGGGACTGTTGGGCGCCATCTCCTTACATGCACCATTCCTTGCGGCGG
CGGTGCTCAACGGCCTCAACCTACTACTGGGCTGCTTCCTAATGCAGGAGTCGCATAAGGGAGAGCGCCG
ACCCATGCCCTTGAGAGCCTTCAACCCAGTCAGCTCCTTCCGGTGGGCGCGGGGCATGACTATCGTCGCC
GCACTTATGACTGTCTTCTTTATCATGCAACTCGTAGGACAGGTGCCGGCAGCGCTCTGGGTCATTTTCG
GCGAGGACCGCTTTCGCTGGAGCGCGACGATGATCGGCCTGTCGCTTGCGGTATTCGGAATCTTGCACGC
CCTCGCTCAAGCCTTCGTCACTGGTCCCGCCACCAAACGTTTCGGCGAGAAGCAGGCCATTATCGCCGGC
ATGGCGGCCGACGCGCTGGGCTACGTCTTGCTGGCGTTCGCGACGCGAGGCTGGATGGCCTTCCCCATTA
TGATTCTTCTCGCTTCCGGCGGCATCGGGATGCCCGCGTTGCAGGCCATGCTGTCCAGGCAGGTAGATGA
CGACCATCAGGGACAGCTTCAAGGATCGCTCGCGGCTCTTACCAGCCTAACTTCGATCATTGGACCGCTG
ATCGTCACGGCGATTTATGCCGCCTCGGCGAGCACATGGAACGGGTTGGCATGGATTGTAGGCGCCGCCC
TATACCTTGTCTGCCTCCCCGCGTTGCGTCGCGGTGCATGGAGCCGGGCCACCTCGACCTGAATGGAAGC
CGGCGGCACCTCGCTAACGGATTCACCACTCCAAGAATTGGAGCCAATCAATTCTTGCGGAGAACTGTGA
ATGCGCAAACCAACCCTTGATCGGGGAAGAACAGTATGTCGAGCTATTTTTTGACTTACTGGGGATCAAG
CCTGATTGGGAGAAAATAAAATATCCCCTATAGTGAGTCGTATTACATGGTCATAGCTGTTTCCTGGCAG
CTCTGGCCCGTGTCTCAAAATCTCTGATGTTACATTGCACAAGATAAAAATATATCATCATGCCTCCTCT
AGAGGTCTCGTGCAGCGGCTGTTGCCGGTGCTGTGCCAGGACCATGGCCTGACCCCGGACCAAGTGGTGG
CTATCGCCAGCAATCACGGCGGCAAGCAAGCGCTCGAAACGGTGGAGACCCTCGAGCCACCCATGACCAA
AATCCCTTAACGTGAGTTACGCGTCGTTCCACTGAGCGTCAGACCCCGTAGAAAAGATCAAAGGATCTTC
TTGAGATCCTTTTTTTCTGCGCGTAATCTGCTGCTTGCAAACAAAAAAACCACCGCTACCAGCGGTGGTT
TGTTTGCCGGATCAAGAGCTACCAACTCTTTTTCCGAAGGTAACTGGCTTCAGCAGAGCGCAGATACCAA
ATACTGTTCTTCTAGTGTAGCCGTAGTTAGGCCACCACTTCAAGAACTCTGTAGCACCGCCTACATACCT
CGCTCTGCTAATCCTGTTACCAGTGGCTGCTGCCAGTGGCGATAAGTCGTGTCTTACCGGGTTGGACTCA
AGACGATAGTTACCGGATAAGGCGCAGCGGTCGGGCTGAACGGGGGGTTCGTGCACACAGCCCAGCTTGG
AGCGAACGACCTACACCGAACTGAGATACCTACAGCGTGAGCTATGAGAAAGCGCCACGCTTCCCGAAGG
GAGAAAGGCGGACAGGTATCCGGTAAGCGGCAGGGTCGGAACAGGAGAGCGCACGAGGGAGCTTCCAGGG
GGAAACGCCTGGTATCTTTATAGTCCTGTCGGGTTTCGCCACCTCTGACTTGAGCGTCGATTTTTGTGAT
GCTCGTCAGGGGGGCGGAGCCTATGGAAAAACGCCAGCAACGCGGCCTTTTTACGGTTCCTGGCCTTTTG
CTGGCCTTTTGCTCACATGTTCTTTCCTGCGTTATCCCCTGATTCTGTGGATAACCGTATTACCGCCTTT
GAGTGAGCTGATACCGCTCGCCGCAGCCGAACGACCGAGCGCAGCGAGTCAGTGAGCGAGGAAGCGGAAG
AGCGCCCAATACGCAAACCGCCTCTCCCCGCGCGTTGGCCGATTCATTAATGCAGCTGGCACGACAGGTT
TCCCGACTGGAAAGCGGGCAGTGAGCGCAACGCAATTAATACGCGTACCGCTAGCCAGGAAGAGTTTGTA
GAAACGCAAAAAGGCCATCCGTCAGGATGGCCTTCTGCTTAGTTTGATGCCTGGCAGTTTATGGCGGGCG
TCCTGCCCGCCACCCTCCGGGCCGTTGCTTCACAACGTTCAAATCCGCTCCCGGCGGATTTGTCCTACTC
AGGAGAGCGTTCACCGACAAACAACAGATAAAACGAAAGGCCCAGTCTTCCGACTGAGCCTTTCGTTTTA
TTTGATGCCTGGCAGTTCCCTACTCTCGCGTT
