>Addgene plasmid #40857 | pNH6 | addgene partial sequence | sequence record 56020 | pTC14_F2 5'-caagcctgattgggagaaaa-3'
GTGAGTCGTATTACATGGTCATAGCTGTTTCCTGGCAGCTCTGGCCCGTGTCTCAAAATCTCTGATGTTA
CATTGCACAAGATAAAAATATATCATCATGCCTCCTCTAGAGGTCTCGTGCAGCGGCTGTTGCCGGTGCT
GTGCCAGGACCATGGCCTGACCCCGGACCAAGTGGTGGCTATCGCCAGCAATCACGGCGGCAAGCAAGCG
CTCGAAACGGTGGAGACCCTCGAGCCACCCATGACCAAAATCCCTTAACGTGAGTTACGCGTCGTTCCAC
TGAGCGTCAGACCCCGTAGAAAAGATCAAAGGATCTTCTTGAGATCCTTTTTTTCTGCGCGTAATCTGCT
GCTTGCAAACAAAAAAACCACCGCTACCAGCGGTGGTTTGTTTGCCGGATCAAGAGCTACCAACTCTTTT
TCCGAAGGTAACTGGCTTCAGCAGAGCGCAGATACCAAATACTGTTCTTCTAGTGTAGCCGTAGTTAGGC
CACCACTTCAAGAACTCTGTAGCACCGCCTACATACCTCGCTCTGCTAATCCTGTTACCAGTGGCTGCTG
CCAGTGGCGATAAGTCGTGTCTTACCGGGTTGGACTCAAGACGATAGTTACCGGATAAGGCGCAGCGGTC
GGGCTGAACGGGGGGTTCGTGCACACAGCCCAGCTTGGAGCGAACGACCTACACCGAACTGAGATACCTA
CAGCGTGAGCTATGAGAAAGCGCCACGCTTCCCGAAGGGAGAAAGGCGGACAGGTATCCGGTAAGCGGCA
GGGTCGGAACAGGAGAGCGCACGAGGGAGCTTCCAGGGGGAAACGCCTGGTATCTTTATAGTCCTGTCGG
GTTTCGCCACCTCTGACTTGAGCGTCGATTTTTGTGATGCTCGTCAGGGGGGCGGAGCCTATGGAAAA
